>Addgene plasmid #145284 | pET-45b-HOXA13(WT)-IDR-mCherry | addgene full sequence | sequence record 311802 | Addgene NGS Result
TTTGTTTAACTTTAAGAAGGAGATATACCATGGCACATCACCACCACCATCACGTGGGTACCGGTGACAG
TGGATCCGGAGCTACCATGGAGTTGAACAAAAACATGGAGGGGGCGGCTGCGGCTGCAGCCGCGGCAGCG
GCTGCAGCGGCTGCAGGAGCCGGTGGAGGAGGTTTTCCCCATCCGGCGGCGGCTGCCGCGGGGGGGAATT
TCAGTGTTGCGGCAGCTGCAGCAGCTGCAGCTGCTGCCGCAGCTAACCAGTGCCGCAACCTGATGGCGCA
TCCAGCGCCTCTTGCGCCGGGGGCCGCATCAGCGTACAGTTCTGCTCCTGGGGAAGCACCCCCGTCCGCG
GCTGCTGCCGCGGCAGCGGCAGCAGCAGCCGCGGCTGCGGCCGCGGCAGCTAGCTCCAGTGGAGGTCCCG
GACCAGCGGGACCTGCTGGTGCGGAAGCCGCGAAGCAGTGTAGCCCGTGCAGCGCGGCAGCTCAGAGCTC
ATCCGGTCCCGCCGCCCTCCCATACGGATACTTTGGCTCAGGGTACTACCCGTGCGCGAGAATGGGCCCT
CACCCCAACGCCATAAAGTCATGTGCCCAACCCGCGTCAGCCGCAGCGGCAGCAGCTTTTGCCGATAAGT
ACATGGACACTGCTGGCCCCGCGGCGGAGGAGTTCAGTAGCAGGGCGAAGGAGGGTACCGGAGGCGGGAT
GGTTTCCAAAGGAGAGGAGGATAATATGGCTATAATTAAAGAGTTTATGCGGTTCAAGGTGCATATGGAG
GGATCTGTGAACGGTCACGAGTTCGAAATCGAGGGCGAAGGCGAGGGGCGACCCTATGAAGGGACACAGA
CGGCCAAACTGAAGGTGACCAAGGGTGGCCCCCTGCCTTTCGCCTGGGACATCCTGTCACCCCAGTTTAT
GTACGGCTCTAAGGCTTACGTTAAGCACCCTGCCGATATTCCGGACTACTTGAAACTGAGCTTCCCTGAA
GGGTTCAAGTGGGAACGGGTAATGAATTTTGAGGATGGCGGTGTAGTCACAGTTACCCAGGACAGCTCTC
TTCAGGACGGAGAATTTATCTATAAGGTTAAACTTCGGGGCACTAACTTCCCATCAGACGGCCCCGTGAT
GCAGAAGAAAACTATGGGCTGGGAAGCCAGCTCAGAACGCATGTATCCCGAGGACGGAGCACTGAAGGGA
GAAATCAAGCAGCGACTCAAGCTGAAGGATGGGGGACATTATGATGCTGAGGTCAAAACCACCTATAAGG
CCAAGAAACCCGTTCAGCTTCCTGGGGCATACAACGTGAATATCAAACTGGATATTACATCCCATAACGA
AGACTATACCATCGTGGAACAGTACGAGCGGGCCGAGGGCAGACATAGCACAGGGGGCATGGATGAATTG
TACAAGAAGCTTGCGGCCGCACTCGAGTCTGGTAAAGAAACCGCTGCTGCGAAATTTGAACGCCAGCACA
TGGACTCGTCTACTAGCGCAGCTTAATTAACCTAGGCTGCTGCCACCGCTGAGCAATAACTAGCATAACC
CCTTGGGGCCTCTAAACGGGTCTTGAGGGGTTTTTTGCTGAAAGGAGGAACTATATCCGGATTGGCGAAT
GGG
[124 nt withheld, positions 1614-1737]
C
[91 nt withheld, positions 1739-1829]
A
[49 nt withheld, positions 1831-1879]
CCTTTGACGTTGGAGTCCACGTTCTTT
[37 nt withheld, positions 1907-1943]
ACCCTATCTCGGTCTATTCTTTTGATTTATAAGGGATTTTGCCGATTTCGGCCTATTGGTTAAAAAATGA
GCTGATTTAACAAAAATTTAACGCGAATTTTAACAAAATATTAACGTTTACAATTTCTGGCGGCACGATG
GCATGAGATTATCAAAAAGGATCTTCACCTAGATCCTTTTAAATTAAAAATGAAGTTTTAAATCAATCTA
AAGTATATATGAGTAAACTTGGTCTGACAGTTACCAATGCTTAATCAGTGAGGCACCTATCTCAGCGATC
TGTCTATTTCGTTCATCCATAGTTGCCTGACTCCCCGTCGTGTAGATAACTACGATACGGGAGGGCTTAC
CATCTGGCCCCAGTGCTGCAATGATACCGCGAGACCCACGCTCACCGGCTCCAGATTTATCAGCAATAAA
CCAGCCAGCCGGAAGGGCCGAGCGCAGAAGTGGTCCTGCAACTTTATCCGCCTCCATCCAGTCTATTAAT
TGTTGCCGGGAAGCTAGAGTAAGTAGTTCGCCAGTTAATAGTTTGCGCAACGTTGTTGCCATTGCTACAG
GCATCGTGGTGTCACGCTCGTCGTTTGGTATGGCTTCATTCAGCTCCGGTTCCCAACGATCAAGGCGAGT
TACATGATCCCCCATGTTGTGCAAAAAAGCGGTTAGCTCCTTCGGTCCTCCGATCGTTGTCAGAAGTAAG
TTGGCCGCAGTGTTATCACTCATGGTTATGGCAGCACTGCATAATTCTCTTACTGTCATGCCATCCGTAA
GATGCTTTTCTGTGACTGGTGAGTACTCAACCAAGTCATTCTGAGAATAGTGTATGCGGCGACCGAGTTG
CTCTTGCCCGGCGTCAATACGGGATAATACCGCGCCACATAGCAGAACTTTAAAAGTGCTCATCATTGGA
AAACGTTCTTCGGGGCGAAAACTCTCAAGGATCTTACCGCTGTTGAGATCCAGTTCGATGTAACCCACTC
GTGCACCCAACTGATCTTCAGCATCTTTTACTTTCACCAGCGTTTCTGGGTGAGCAAAAACAGGAAGGCA
AAATGCCGCAAAAAAGGGAATAAGGGCGACACGGAAATGTTGAATACTCATACTCTTCCTTTTTCAATCA
TGATTGAAGCATTTATCAGGGTTATTGTCTCATGAGCGGATACATATTTGAATGTATTTAGAAAAATAAA
CAAATAGGTCATGACCAAAATCCCTTAACGTGAGTTTTCGTTCCACTGAGCGTCAGACCCCGTAGAAAAG
ATCAAAGGATCTTCTTGAGATCCTTTTTTTCTGCGCGTAATCTGCTGCTTGCAAACAAAAAAACCACCGC
TACCAGCGGTGGTTTGTTTGCCGGATCAAGAGCTACCAACTCTTTTTCCGAAGGTAACTGGCTTCAGCAG
AGCGCAGATACCAAATACTGTCCTTCTAGTGTAGCCGTAGTTAGGCCACCACTTCAAGAACTCTGTAGCA
CCGCCTACATACCTCGCTCTGCTAATCCTGTTACCAGTGGCTGCTGCCAGTGGCGATAAGTCGTGTCTTA
CCGGGTTGGACTCAAGACGATAGTTACCGGATAAGGCGCAGCGGTCGGGCTGAACGGGGGGTTCGTGCAC
ACAGCCCAGCTTGGAGCGAACGACCTACACCGAACTGAGATACCTACAGCGTGAGCTATGAGAAAGCGCC
ACGCTTCCCGAAGGGAGAAAGGCGGACAGGTATCCGGTAAGCGGCAGGGTCGGAACAGGAGAGCGCACGA
GGGAGCTTCCAGGGGGAAACGCCTGGTATCTTTATAGTCCTGTCGGGTTTCGCCACCTCTGACTTGAGCG
TCGATTTTTGTGATGCTCGTCAGGGGGGCGGAGCCTATGGAAAAACGCCAGCAACGCGGCCTTTTTACGG
TTCCTGGCCTTTTGCTGGCCTTTTGCTCACATGTTCTTTCCTGCGTTATCCCCTGATTCTGTGGATAACC
GTATTACCGCCTTTGAGTGAGCTGATACCGCTCGCCGCAGCCGAACGACCGAGCGCAGCGAGTCAGTGAG
CGAGGAAGCGGAAGAGCGCCTGATGCGGTATTTTCTCCTTACGCATCTGTGCGGTATTTCACACCGCAAT
GGTGCACTCTCAGTACAATCTGCTCTGATGCCGCATAGTTAAGCCAGTATACACTCCGCTATCGCTACGT
GACTGGGTCATGGCTGCGCCCCGACACCCGCCAACACCCGCTGACGCGCCCTGACGGGCTTGTCTGCTCC
CGGCATCCGCTTACAGACAAGCTGTGACCGTCTCCGGGAGCTGCATGTGTCAGAGGTTTTCACCGTCATC
ACCGAAACGCGCGAGGCAGCTGCGGTAAAGCTCATCAGCGTGGTCGTGAAGCGATTCACAGATGTCTGCC
TGTTCATCCGCGTCCAGCTCGTTGAGTTTCTCCAGAAGCGTTAATGTCTGGCTTCTGATAAAGCGGGCCA
TGTTAAGGGCGGTTTTTTCCTGTTTGGTCACTGATGCCTCCGTGTAAGGGGGATTTCTGTTCATGGGGGT
AATGATACCGATGAAACGAGAGAGGATGCTCACGATACGGGTTACTGATGATGAACATGCCCGGTTACTG
GAACGTTGTGAGGGTAAACAACTGGCGGTATGGATGCGGCGGGACCAGAGAAAAATCACTCAGGGTCAAT
GCCAGCGCTTCGTTAATACAGATGTAGGTGTTCCACAGGGTAGCCAGCAGCATCCTGCGATGCAGATCCG
GAACATAATGGTGCAGGGCGCTGACTTCCGCGTTTCCAGACTTTACGAAACACGGAAACCGAAGACCATT
CATGTTGTTGCTCAGGTCGCAGACGTTTTGCAGCAGCAGTCGCTTCACGTTCGCTCGCGTATCGGTGATT
CATTCTGCTAACCAGTAAGGCAACCCCGCCAGCCTAGCCGGGTCCTCAACGACAGGAGCACGATCATGCT
AGTCATGCCCCGCGCCCACCGGAAGGAGCTGACTGGGTTGAAGGCTCTCAAGGGCATCGGTCGAGATCCC
GGTGCCTAATGAGTGAGCTAACTTACATTAATTGCGTTGCGCTCACTGCCCGCTTTCCAGTCGGGAAACC
TGTCGTGCCAGCTGCATTAATGAATCGGCCAACGCGCGGGGAGAGGCGGTTTGCGTATTGGGCGCCAGGG
TGGTTTTTCTTTTCACCAGTGAGACGGGCAACAGCTGATTGCCCTTCACCGCCTGGCCCTGAGAGAGTTG
CAGCAAGCGGTCCACGCTGGTTTGCCCCAGCAGGCGAAAATCCTGTTTGATGGTGGTTAACGGCGGGATA
TAACATGAGCTGTCTTCGGTATCGTCGTATCCCACTACCGAGATGTCCGCACCAACGCGCAGCCCGGACT
CGGTAATGGCGCGCATTGCGCCCAGCGCCATCTGATCGTTGGCAACCAGCATCGCAGTGGGAACGATGCC
CTCATTCAGCATTTGCATGGTTTGTTGAAAACCGGACATGGCACTCCAGTCGCCTTCCCGTTCCGCTATC
GGCTGAATTTGATTGCGAGTGAGATATTTATGCCAGCCAGCCAGACGCAGACGCGCCGAGACAGAACTTA
ATGGGCCCGCTAACAGCGCGATTTGCTGGTGACCCAATGCGACCAGATGCTCCACGCCCAGTCGCGTACC
GTCTTCATGGGAGAAAATAATACTGTTGATGGGTGTCTGGTCAGAGACATCAAGAAATAACGCCGGAACA
TTAGTGCAGGCAGCTTCCACAGCAATGGCATCCTGGTCATCCAGCGGATAGTTAATGATCAGCCCACTGA
CGCGTTGCGCGAGAAGATTGTGCACCGCCGCTTTACAGGCTTCGACGCCGCTTCGTTCTACCATCGACAC
CACCACGCTGGCACCCAGTTGATCGGCGCGAGATTTAATCGCCGCGACAATTTGCGACGGCGCGTGCAGG
GCCAGACTGGAGGTGGCAACGCCAATCAGCAACGACTGTTTGCCCGCCAGTTGTTGTGCCACGCGGTTGG
GAATGTAATTCAGCTCCGCCATCGCCGCTTCCACTTTTTCCCGCGTTTTCGCAGAAACGTGGCTGGCCTG
GTTCACCACGCGGGAAACGGTCTGATAAGAGACACCGGCATACTCTGCGACATCGTATAACGTTACTGGT
TTCACATTCACCACCCTGAATTGACTCTCTTCCGGGCGCTATCATGCCATACCGCGAAAGGTTTTGCGCC
ATTCGATGGTGTCCGGGATCTCGACGCTCTCCCTTATGCGACTCCTGCATTAGGAAGCAGCCCAGTAGTA
GGTTGAGGCCGTTGAGCACCGCCGCCGCAAGGAATGGTGCATGCAAGGAGATGGCGCCCAACAGTCCCCC
GGCCACGGGGCCTGCCACCATACCCACGCCGAAACAAGCGCTCATGAGCCCGAAGTGGCGAGCCCGATCT
TCCCCATCGGTGATGTCGGCGATATAGGCGCCAGCAACCGCACCTGTGGCGCCGGTGATGCCGGCCACGA
TGCGTCCGGCGTAGAGGATCGAGATCGATCTCGATCCCGCGAAATTAATACGACTCACTATAGGGGAATT
GTGAGCGGATAACAATTCCCCTCTAGAAATAAT
Features (pLannotate 1.2.2; 20 found; start..end, strand, type, name):
      1..23      +  RBS            RBS: efficient ribosome binding site from bacteriophage T7 gene 10 (Olins and Rangwala, 1989)
    207..683     +  CDS            HOXA13 (fragment): HXA13_HUMAN - Also known as HOX1J. Experimental evidence at protein level: Swiss-Prot protein existence level 1. Sequence-specific transcription factor which is part of a developmental regulatory system that provides cells with specific positional identities on the anterior-posterior axis. From Homo sapiens (Human).
    699..1406    +  CDS            mCherry: mCherry is a basic (constitutively fluorescent) red fluorescent protein published in 2004, derived from Discosoma sp.. It is reported to be a very rapidly-maturing monomer with low acid sensitivity.
   1434..1475    +  CDS            S-Tag (fragment): affinity and epitope tag derived from pancreatic ribonuclease A
   1505..1522    +  CDS            SET1 (fragment): solubility-enhancement tag derived from T7 phage gene 10B
   1530..1577    +  terminator     T7 terminator: transcription terminator for bacteriophage T7 RNA polymerase
   1614..2069    +  rep_origin     f1 ori (sequence partly withheld): f1 bacteriophage origin of replication; arrow indicates direction of (+) strand synthesis
   2184..3044    -  CDS            AmpR: β-lactamase; bla; confers resistance to ampicillin, carbenicillin, and related antibiotics
   3045..3137    -  promoter       AmpR promoter: bla
   3218..3806    +  rep_origin     ori: high-copy-number ColE1/pMB1/pBR322/pUC origin of replication
   3992..4131    -  misc_feature   bom: basis of mobility region from pBR322
   4233..4424    -  CDS            rop: Rop protein, which maintains plasmids at low copy number; rop
   4441..4821    +  CDS            YPB1_ECOLX: Protein predicted: Swiss-Prot protein existence level 4. From Escherichia coli.
   4883..4947    -  CDS            TcR (fragment): tetracycline efflux protein; tet; confers resistance to tetracycline
   4962..4983    -  protein_bind   CAP binding site: CAP binding activates transcription in the presence of cAMP. E. coli catabolite activator protein
   4996..6078    -  CDS            lacI: lac repressor; lacI; The lac repressor binds to the lac operator to inhibit transcription in E. coli. This inhibition can be relieved by adding lactose or isopropyl-β-D-thiogalactopyranoside (IPTG).
   6079..6156    -  promoter       lacI promoter: lacI
   6164..6443    -  CDS            TcR (fragment): tetracycline efflux protein; tet; confers resistance to tetracycline
   6469..6487    +  promoter       T7 promoter: promoter for bacteriophage T7 RNA polymerase
   6488..6512    +  protein_bind   lac operator: The lac repressor binds to the lac operator to inhibit transcription in E. coli. This inhibition can be relieved by adding lactose or isopropyl-β-D-thiogalactopyranoside (IPTG). lac repressor encoded by lacI
