[The description below was written by a language model from this plasmid's Addgene catalogue record and pLannotate feature annotations shown in this document.]
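Description:
pET-45b-HOXA13(WT)-IDR-mCherry is a bacterial expression plasmid built on the pET-45(b+) backbone for producing a recombinant fusion of the wild-type human HOXA13 intrinsically disordered region (IDR) with the red fluorescent protein mCherry. It is maintained in E. coli under ampicillin selection (β-lactamase gene with its own promoter) and replicates from a pBR322-type ColE1 origin accompanied by the bom site and the rop gene, which is consistent with the low copy number recorded. An f1 origin is also present. Short tetracycline-resistance fragments and a predicted E. coli open reading frame in the annotation appear to be backbone remnants rather than functional elements.

The expression cassette spans the numbering origin of the circular sequence. A T7 promoter followed by a lac operator drives transcription, and a T7 gene 10 ribosome binding site directs translation. The plasmid-borne lacI gene supplies the repressor, so expression is held off until it is induced with IPTG in a host that provides T7 RNA polymerase. The annotated coding region consists of a HOXA13 fragment followed closely by mCherry, and the cassette ends at a T7 terminator. The catalogue entry describes a 6xHis tag on the fusion. This tag is not called in the feature table, although there is unannotated sequence between the ribosome binding site and the HOXA13 fragment where an N-terminal tag would sit. A partial S-Tag match lies downstream of mCherry, but the record does not show whether it is translated as part of the protein.

The purified fluorescent protein suits in vitro work on the HOXA13 IDR. The associated publication concerns transcriptional condensates in repeat expansion disease, with this wild-type version presumably serving as the reference for mutant forms.
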