Addgene plasmid #145284: pET-45b-HOXA13(WT)-IDR-mCherry
Purpose: Bacterial Expression of 6xHis HOXA13(WT) IDR mCherry Fusion Protein
Depositing lab: Denes Hnisz. Depositing organization: Max Planck Institute for Molecular Genetics. Publication: Unblending of Transcriptional Condensates in Human Repeat Expansion Disease. Basu S, Mackowiak SD, Niskanen H, Knezevic D, Asimi V, Grosswendt S, Geertsema H, Ali S, Jerkovic I, Ewers H, Mundlos S, Meissner A, Ibrahim DM, Hnisz D. Cell. 2020 May 28;181(5):1062-1079.e30. doi: 10.1016/j.cell.2020.04.018. Epub 2020 May 7. PubMed 32386547.
Backbone
  Vector backbone: pET-45(b+)
  Vector type: Bacterial Expression
Growth in bacteria
  Bacterial resistance: Ampicillin, 100 μg/mL
  Growth temperature: 37°C
  Growth strain: NEB Stable
  Copy number: Low Copy
Gene/Insert
  Gene/Insert name: HOXA13(WT)-IDR
  Species: H. sapiens (human)
  Entrez Gene: HOXA13 (a.k.a. HOX1, HOX1J)
  Cloning method: Restriction Enzyme; 5′ cloning site Unknown (unknown if destroyed)
Terms and licenses: Academic/Nonprofit Terms; Industry Terms: Not Available to Industry
How to cite: pET-45b-HOXA13(WT)-IDR-mCherry was a gift from Denes Hnisz (Addgene plasmid # 145284 ; http://n2t.net/addgene:145284 ; RRID:Addgene_145284)
